Addgene plasmid #21340: pLKO mouse shRNA 2 raptor
Depositing lab: David Sabatini. Depositing organization: Whitehead Institute for Biomedical Research. Publication: DEPTOR is an mTOR inhibitor frequently overexpressed in multiple myeloma cells and required for their survival. Peterson TR, Laplante M, Thoreen CC, Sancak Y, Kang SA, Kuehl WM, Gray NS, Sabatini DM. Cell. 2009 May 29;137(5):873-86. doi: 10.1016/j.cell.2009.03.046. Epub 2009 May 14. PubMed 19446321.
Backbone
  Vector backbone: pLKO.1
  Backbone manufacturer: Available from Addgene
  Backbone size w/o insert (bp): 7032
  Vector type: Mammalian Expression, Lentiviral, RNAi
  Selectable markers: Puromycin
Growth in bacteria
  Bacterial resistance: Ampicillin, 100 μg/mL
  Growth temperature: 37°C
  Growth strain: XL10 Gold
  Growth instructions: XL10 Gold Ultracompetent Cells from Stratagene or nStb13. Grow in SOC media at 37oC
  Copy number: Unknown
Gene/Insert
  Gene/Insert name: raptor shRNA 2 (alt name: raptor)
  gRNA/shRNA sequence: CCGGGCCCGAGTCTGTGAATGTAATCTCGAGATTACATTCACAGACTCGGGCTTTTTG
  Species: M. musculus (mouse)
  Insert size (bp): 60
  GenBank ID: NM_028898
  Entrez Gene: Rptor (a.k.a. 4932417H02Rik, Rap, Raptor, mKIAA1303)
  Cloning method: Restriction Enzyme; 5′ cloning site AgeI (unknown if destroyed); 3′ cloning site EcoRI (unknown if destroyed)
  Sequencing primers: 5′ LKO.1 5'
Terms and licenses: Academic/Nonprofit Terms; Industry Terms: Not Available to Industry
Depositor comments: mouse raptor shRNA 2 shRNA oligo sequence is 5'- CCGGGCCCGAGTCTGTGAATGTAATCTCGAGATTACATTCACAGACTCGGGCTTTTTG -3'
How to cite: pLKO mouse shRNA 2 raptor was a gift from David Sabatini (Addgene plasmid # 21340 ; http://n2t.net/addgene:21340 ; RRID:Addgene_21340)
