[The description below was written by a language model from this plasmid's Addgene catalogue record.]
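Description:
pLKO mouse shRNA 2 raptor is a lentiviral RNAi plasmid built on the pLKO.1 backbone (about 7 kb without insert) and designed to knock down mouse Rptor, the gene encoding raptor, the regulatory-associated protein of mTOR and a defining subunit of the mTORC1 complex. The payload is a roughly 60 bp synthetic hairpin oligonucleotide cloned between the AgeI and EcoRI sites of the vector. It has the usual stem-loop layout of a sense target sequence, a short loop, the antisense strand and a terminal run of thymidines that serves as an RNA polymerase III terminator. The record does not list the promoter. In the standard pLKO.1 design, hairpins placed at this position are transcribed from a human U6 Pol III promoter, and the transcript is processed by the cellular RNAi machinery into an siRNA directed against the Rptor mRNA.

The plasmid is propagated in E. coli under ampicillin selection; its copy number is recorded as unknown. As a lentiviral transfer vector, it is meant to be co-transfected with separate packaging and envelope plasmids to produce replication-incompetent particles, which integrate the shRNA cassette into the genome of dividing or non-dividing mammalian cells. A puromycin resistance marker allows stably transduced cells to be selected. No feature table is provided, so the LTRs, packaging signal and other backbone elements are inferred from the pLKO.1 identity rather than documented here. The construct is the second of a set of mouse raptor hairpins and was deposited with a study of DEPTOR as an mTOR inhibitor. This fits its use for depleting raptor to examine mTORC1-dependent signalling in mouse cells.
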