>Addgene plasmid #21340 | pLKO mouse shRNA 2 raptor | addgene partial sequence | sequence record 26842 | 21340 with LKO1-5
CGNCGATTCGATTCTTGGCTTTANATATCTTGTGGAAAGGACGAAACACCGGGCCCGAGTCTGTGAATGT
AATCTCGAGATTACATTCACAGACTCGGGCTTTTTGAATTCTCGACCTCGAGACAAATGGCAGTATTCAT
CCACAATTTTAAAAGAAAAGGGGGGATTGGGGGGTACAGTGCAGGGGAAAGAATAGTAGACATAATAGCA
ACAGACATACAAACTAAAGAATTACAAAAACAAATTACAAAAATTCAAAATTTTCGGGTTTATTACAGGG
ACAGCAGAGATCCACTTTGGCCGCGGCTCGAGGGGGTTGGGGTTGCGCCTTTTCCAAGGCAGCCCTGGGT
TTGCGCAGGGACGCGGCTGCTCTGGGCGTGGTTCCGGGAAACGCAGCGGCGCCGACCCTGGGTCTCGCAC
ATTCTTCACGTCCGTTCGCAGCGTCACCCGGATCTTCGCCGCTACCCTTGTGGGCCCCCCGGCGACGCTT
CCTGCTCCGCCCCTAAGTCGGGAAGGTTCCTTGCGGTTCGCGGCGTGCCGGACGTGACAAACGGAAGCCG
CACGTCTCACTAGTACCCTCGCAGACGGACAGCGCCAGGGAGCAATGGCAGCGCGCCGACCGCGATGGGC
TGTGGCCAATAGCGGCTGCTCAGCAGGGCGCGCCGAGAGCAGCGGCCGGGAAGGGGCGGTGCGGGAGGCG
GGGTGTGGGGCGGTAGTGTGGGCCCTGTTCCTGCCCGCGCGGTGTTCCGCATTCTGCAAGCCTCCGGAGC
GCACGTCGGCAGTCGGCTCCCTCGTTGACCGAATCACCGACCTCTCTCCCCAGGGGGATCCACCGGAGCT
TACCATGACCGAGTACAAGCCCACGGTGCGCCTCGCCACCCGCGACGACGTCCCAGGC
